>Addgene plasmid #141546 | TFORF0182 | depositor full sequence | sequence record 276774 | Full Sequence
TTAATGTAGTCTTATGCAATACTCTTGTAGTCTTGCAACATGGTAACGATGAGTTAGCAACATGCCTTAC
AAGGAGAGAAAAAGCACCGTGCATGCCGATTGGTGGAAGTAAGGTGGTACGATCGTGCCTTATTAGGAAG
GCAACAGACGGGTCTGACATGGATTGGACGAACCACTGAATTGCCGCATTGCAGAGATATTGTATTTAAG
TGCCTAGCTCGATACATAAACGGGTCTCTCTGGTTAGACCAGATCTGAGCCTGGGAGCTCTCTGGCTAAC
TAGGGAACCCACTGCTTAAGCCTCAATAAAGCTTGCCTTGAGTGCTTCAAGTAGTGTGTGCCCGTCTGTT
GTGTGACTCTGGTAACTAGAGATCCCTCAGACCCTTTTAGTCAGTGTGGAAAATCTCTAGCAGTGGCGCC
CGAACAGGGACTTGAAAGCGAAAGGGAAACCAGAGGAGCTCTCTCGACGCAGGACTCGGCTTGCTGAAGC
GCGCACGGCAAGAGGCGAGGGGCGGCGACTGGTGAGTACGCCAAAAATTTTGACTAGCGGAGGCTAGAAG
GAGAGAGATGGGTGCGAGAGCGTCAGTATTAAGCGGGGGAGAATTAGATCGCGATGGGAAAAAATTCGGT
TAAGGCCAGGGGGAAAGAAAAAATATAAATTAAAACATATAGTATGGGCAAGCAGGGAGCTAGAACGATT
CGCAGTTAATCCTGGCCTGTTAGAAACATCAGAAGGCTGTAGACAAATACTGGGACAGCTACAACCATCC
CTTCAGACAGGATCAGAAGAACTTAGATCATTATATAATACAGTAGCAACCCTCTATTGTGTGCATCAAA
GGATAGAGATAAAAGACACCAAGGAAGCTTTAGACAAGATAGAGGAAGAGCAAAACAAAAGTAAGACCAC
CGCACAGCAAGCGGCCGCTGATCTTCAGACCTGGAGGAGGAGATATGAGGGACAATTGGAGAAGTGAATT
ATATAAATATAAAGTAGTAAAAATTGAACCATTAGGAGTAGCACCCACCAAGGCAAAGAGAAGAGTGGTG
CAGAGAGAAAAAAGAGCAGTGGGAATAGGAGCTTTGTTCCTTGGGTTCTTGGGAGCAGCAGGAAGCACTA
TGGGCGCAGCGTCAATGACGCTGACGGTACAGGCCAGACAATTATTGTCTGGTATAGTGCAGCAGCAGAA
CAATTTGCTGAGGGCTATTGAGGCGCAACAGCATCTGTTGCAACTCACAGTCTGGGGCATCAAGCAGCTC
CAGGCAAGAATCCTGGCTGTGGAAAGATACCTAAAGGATCAACAGCTCCTGGGGATTTGGGGTTGCTCTG
GAAAACTCATTTGCACCACTGCTGTGCCTTGGAATGCTAGTTGGAGTAATAAATCTCTGGAACAGATTTG
GAATCACACGACCTGGATGGAGTGGGACAGAGAAATTAACAATTACACAAGCTTAATACACTCCTTAATT
GAAGAATCGCAAAACCAGCAAGAAAAGAATGAACAAGAATTATTGGAATTAGATAAATGGGCAAGTTTGT
GGAATTGGTTTAACATAACAAATTGGCTGTGGTATATAAAATTATTCATAATGATAGTAGGAGGCTTGGT
AGGTTTAAGAATAGTTTTTGCTGTACTTTCTATAGTGAATAGAGTTAGGCAGGGATATTCACCATTATCG
TTTCAGACCCACCTCCCAACCCCGAGGGGACCCATGCATTGCATCTCAATTAGTCAGCAACCAGGTGTGG
AAAGTCCCCAGGCTCCCCAGCAGGCAGAAGTATGCAAAGCATGCGTCTCAATTAGTCAGCAACCATAGTC
CCGCCCCTAACTCCGCCCATCCCGCCCCTAACTCCGCCCAGTTCCGCCCATTCTCCGCCCCATGGCTGAC
TAATTTTTTTTATTTATGCAGAGGCCGAGGCCGCCTCGGCCTCTGAGCTATTCCAGAAGTAGTGAGGAGG
CTTTTTTGGAGGCCTAGGCTTTTGCAAAAAGCTTTCTAGAGGTACCACCGGAGCTTACCATGACCGAGTA
CAAGCCCACGGTGCGCCTCGCCACCCGCGACGACGTCCCCAGGGCCGTACGCACCCTCGCCGCCGCGTTC
GCCGACTACCCCGCCACGCGCCACACCGTCGATCCGGACCGCCACATCGAGCGGGTCACCGAGCTGCAAG
AACTCTTCCTCACGCGCGTCGGGCTCGACATCGGCAAGGTGTGGGTCGCGGACGACGGCGCCGCCGTGGC
GGTCTGGACCACGCCGGAGAGCGTCGAAGCGGGGGCGGTGTTCGCCGAGATCGGCCCGCGCATGGCCGAG
TTGAGCGGTTCCCGGCTGGCCGCGCAGCAACAGATGGAAGGCCTCCTGGCGCCGCACCGGCCCAAGGAGC
CCGCGTGGTTCCTGGCCACCGTCGGCGTCTCGCCCGACCACCAGGGCAAGGGTCTGGGCAGCGCCGTCGT
GCTCCCCGGAGTGGAGGCGGCCGAGCGCGCCGGGGTGCCCGCCTTCCTGGAGACCTCCGCGCCCCGCAAC
CTCCCCTTCTACGAGCGGCTCGGCTTCACCGTCACCGCCGACGTCGAGGTGCCCGAAGGACCGCGCACCT
GGTGCATGACCCGCAAGCCCGGTGCCAGTTAACGAATTCTAGATCTTGAGACAAATGGCAGTATTCATCC
ACAATTTTAAAAGAAAAGGGGGGATTGGGGGGTACAGTGCAGGGGAAAGAATAGTAGACATAATAGCAAC
AGACATACAAACTAAAGAATTACAAAAACAAATTACAAAAATTCAAAATTTTCGGGTTTATTACAGGGAC
AGCAGAGATCCACTTTGGCGCCGGCTCGAGGCCTGCAGGTGCAAAGATGGATAAAGTTTTAAACAGAGAG
GAATCTTTGCAGCTAATGGACCTTCTAGGTCTTGAAAGGAGTGGGAATTGGCTCCGGTGCCCGTCAGTGG
GCAGAGCGCACATCGCCCACAGTCCCCGAGAAGTTGGGGGGAGGGGTCGGCAATTGAACCGGTGCCTAGA
GAAGGTGGCGCGGGGTAAACTGGGAAAGTGATGTCGTGTACTGGCTCCGCCTTTTTCCCGAGGGTGGGGG
AGAACCGTATATAAGTGCAGTAGTCGCCGTGAACGTTCTTTTTCGCAACGGGTTTGCCGCCAGAACACAG
GTAAGTGCCGTGTGTGGTTCCCGCGGGCCTGGCCTCTTTACGGGTTATGGCCCTTGCGTGCCTTGAATTA
CTTCCACCTGGCTGCAGTACGTGATTCTTGATCCCGAGCTTCGGGTTGGAAGTGGGTGGGAGAGTTCGAG
GCCTTGCGCTTAAGGAGCCCCTTCGCCTCGTGCTTGAGTTGAGGCCTGGCCTGGGCGCTGGGGCCGCCGC
GTGCGAATCTGGTGGCACCTTCGCGCCTGTCTCGCTGCTTTCGATAAGTCTCTAGCCATTTAAAATTTTT
GATGACCTGCTGCGACGCTTTTTTTCTGGCAAGATAGTCTTGTAAATGCGGGCCAAGATCTGCACACTGG
TATTTCGGTTTTTGGGGCCGCGGGCGGCGACGGGGCCCGTGCGTCCCAGCGCACATGTTCGGCGAGGCGG
GGCCTGCGAGCGCGGCCACCGAGAATCGGACGGGGGTAGTCTCAAGCTGGCCGGCCTGCTCTGGTGCCTG
GCCTCGCGCCGCCGTGTATCGCCCCGCCCTGGGCGGCAAGGCTGGCCCGGTCGGCACCAGTTGCGTGAGC
GGAAAGATGGCCGCTTCCCGGCCCTGCTGCAGGGAGCTCAAAATGGAGGACGCGGCGCTCGGGAGAGCGG
GCGGGTGAGTCACCCACACAAAGGAAAAGGGCCTTTCCGTCCTCAGCCGTCGCTTCATGTGACTCCACGG
AGTACCGGGCGCCGTCCAGGCACCTCGATTAGTTCTCGAGCTTTTGGAGTACGTCGTCTTTAGGTTGGGG
GGAGGGGTTTTATGCGATGGAGTTTCCCCACACTGAGTGGGTGGAGACTGAAGTTAGGCCAGCTTGGCAC
TTGATGTAATTCTCCTTGGAATTTGCCCTTTTTGAGTTTGGATCTTGGTTCATTCTCAAGCCTCAGACAG
TGGTTCAAAGTTTTTTTCTTCCATTTCAGGTGTCGTGAGGCTAGCACCGCCACCATGGAAGAACTTACGG
CGTTCGTCTCCAAGTCTTTTGACCAGAAAGTGAAGGAGAAGAAGGAGGCGATCACGTACCGGGAGGTGCT
GGAGAGCGGGCCGCTGCGCGGGGCCAAGGAGCCGACCGGCTGCACCGAGGCGGGCCGCGACGACCGCAGC
AGCCCGGCAGTCCGGGCGGCCGGCGGAGGCGGCGGCGGAGGAGGCGGAGGCGGCGGCGGAGGAGGCGGAG
GAGGTGTAGGAGGAGGAGGAGCAGGCGGAGGAGCTGGAGGAGGGCGCTCTCCCGTCCGGGAGCTGGACAT
GGGCGCCGCCGAGAGAAGCAGGGAGCCGGGCAGCCCGCGACTGACGGAGGTGTCCCCGGAGCTGAAAGAT
CGCAAAGAGGATGCGAAAGGGATGGAGGACGAAGGCCAGACCAAAATCAAGCAGAGGCGAAGTCGGACCA
ATTTCACCCTGGAACAACTCAATGAGCTGGAGAGGCTTTTTGACGAGACCCACTATCCCGACGCCTTCAT
GCGAGAGGAACTGAGCCAGCGACTGGGCCTGTCGGAGGCCCGAGTGCAGGTTTGGTTTCAAAATCGAAGA
GCTAAATGTAGAAAACAAGAAAATCAACTCCATAAAGGTGTTCTCATAGGGGCCGCCAGCCAGTTTGAAG
CTTGTAGAGTCGCACCTTATGTCAACGTAGGTGCTTTAAGGATGCCATTTCAGCAGGATAGTCATTGCAA
CGTGACGCCCTTGTCCTTTCAGGTTCAGGCGCAGCTGCAGCTGGACAGCGCTGTGGCGCACGCGCACCAC
CACCTGCATCCGCACCTGGCCGCGCACGCGCCCTACATGATGTTCCCAGCACCGCCCTTCGGACTGCCGC
TCGCCACGCTGGCCGCGGATTCGGCTTCCGCCGCCTCGGTAGTGGCGGCCGCAGCAGCCGCCAAGACCAC
CAGCAAGAACTCCAGCATCGCCGATCTCAGACTGAAAGCCAAAAAGCACGCCGCAGCCCTGGGTCTGTAG
TAATGAACTAGTCCGTAACTTGAAAGTATTTCGATTTCTTGGCTTTATATATCTTGTGGAAAGGACGATC
CGGAGGATGCGCAAAGTGACACACGCGTTAAGTCGACAATCAACCTCTGGATTACAAAATTTGTGAAAGA
TTGACTGGTATTCTTAACTATGTTGCTCCTTTTACGCTATGTGGATACGCTGCTTTAATGCCTTTGTATC
ATGCTATTGCTTCCCGTATGGCTTTCATTTTCTCCTCCTTGTATAAATCCTGGTTGCTGTCTCTTTATGA
GGAGTTGTGGCCCGTTGTCAGGCAACGTGGCGTGGTGTGCACTGTGTTTGCTGACGCAACCCCCACTGGT
TGGGGCATTGCCACCACCTGTCAGCTCCTTTCCGGGACTTTCGCTTTCCCCCTCCCTATTGCCACGGCGG
AACTCATCGCCGCCTGCCTTGCCCGCTGCTGGACAGGGGCTCGGCTGTTGGGCACTGACAATTCCGTGGT
GTTGTCGGGGAAATCATCGTCCTTTCCTTGGCTGCTCGCCTGTGTTGCCACCTGGATTCTGCGCGGGACG
TCCTTCTGCTACGTCCCTTCGGCCCTCAATCCAGCGGACCTTCCTTCCCGCGGCCTGCTGCCGGCTCTGC
GGCCTCTTCCGCGTCTTCGCCTTCGCCCTCAGACGAGTCGGATCTCCCTTTGGGCCGCCTCCCCGCGTCG
ACTTTAAGACCAATGACTTACAAGGCAGCTGTAGATCTTAGCCACTTTTTAAAAGAAAAGGGGGGACTGG
AAGGGCTAATTCACTCCCAACGAAGACAAGATCTGCTTTTTGCTTGTACTGGGTCTCTCTGGTTAGACCA
GATCTGAGCCTGGGAGCTCTCTGGCTAACTAGGGAACCCACTGCTTAAGCCTCAATAAAGCTTGCCTTGA
GTGCTTCAAGTAGTGTGTGCCCGTCTGTTGTGTGACTCTGGTAACTAGAGATCCCTCAGACCCTTTTAGT
CAGTGTGGAAAATCTCTAGCAGTACGTATAGTAGTTCATGTCATCTTATTATTCAGTATTTATAACTTGC
AAAGAAATGAATATCAGAGAGTGAGAGGAACTTGTTTATTGCAGCTTATAATGGTTACAAATAAAGCAAT
AGCATCACAAATTTCACAAATAAAGCATTTTTTTCACTGCATTCTAGTTGTGGTTTGTCCAAACTCATCA
ATGTATCTTATCATGTCTGGCTCTAGCTATCCCGCCCCTAACTCCGCCCATCCCGCCCCTAACTCCGCCC
AGTTCCGCCCATTCTCCGCCCCATGGCTGACTAATTTTTTTTATTTATGCAGAGGCCGAGGCCGCCTCGG
CCTCTGAGCTATTCCAGAAGTAGTGAGGAGGCTTTTTTGGAGGCCTAGGGACGTACCCAATTCGCCCTAT
AGTGAGTCGTATTACGCGCGCTCACTGGCCGTCGTTTTACAACGTCGTGACTGGGAAAACCCTGGCGTTA
CCCAACTTAATCGCCTTGCAGCACATCCCCCTTTCGCCAGCTGGCGTAATAGCGAAGAGGCCCGCACCGA
TCGCCCTTCCCAACAGTTGCGCAGCCTGAATGGCGAATGGG
[124 nt withheld, positions 6692-6815]
C
[91 nt withheld, positions 6817-6907]
A
[49 nt withheld, positions 6909-6957]
CCTTTGACGTTGGAGTCCACGTTCTTT
[37 nt withheld, positions 6985-7021]
ACCCTATCTCGGTCTATTCTTTTGATTTATAAGGGATTTTGCCGATTTCGGCCTATTGGTTAAAAAATGA
GCTGATTTAACAAAAATTTAACGCGAATTTTAACAAAATATTAACGCTTACAATTTAGGTGGCACTTTTC
GGGGAAATGTGCGCGGAACCCCTATTTGTTTATTTTTCTAAATACATTCAAATATGTATCCGCTCATGAG
ACAATAACCCTGATAAATGCTTCAATAATATTGAAAAAGGAAGAGTATGAGTATTCAACATTTCCGTGTC
GCCCTTATTCCCTTTTTTGCGGCATTTTGCCTTCCTGTTTTTGCTCACCCAGAAACGCTGGTGAAAGTAA
AAGATGCTGAAGATCAGTTGGGTGCACGAGTGGGTTACATCGAACTGGATCTCAACAGCGGTAAGATCCT
TGAGAGTTTTCGCCCCGAAGAACGTTTTCCAATGATGAGCACTTTTAAAGTTCTGCTATGTGGCGCGGTA
TTATCCCGTATTGACGCCGGGCAAGAGCAACTCGGTCGCCGCATACACTATTCTCAGAATGACTTGGTTG
AGTACTCACCAGTCACAGAAAAGCATCTTACGGATGGCATGACAGTAAGAGAATTATGCAGTGCTGCCAT
AACCATGAGTGATAACACTGCGGCCAACTTACTTCTGACAACGATCGGAGGACCGAAGGAGCTAACCGCT
TTTTTGCACAACATGGGGGATCATGTAACTCGCCTTGATCGTTGGGAACCGGAGCTGAATGAAGCCATAC
CAAACGACGAGCGTGACACCACGATGCCTGTAGCAATGGCAACAACGTTGCGCAAACTATTAACTGGCGA
ACTACTTACTCTAGCTTCCCGGCAACAATTAATAGACTGGATGGAGGCGGATAAAGTTGCAGGACCACTT
CTGCGCTCGGCCCTTCCGGCTGGCTGGTTTATTGCTGATAAATCTGGAGCCGGTGAGCGTGGGTCTCGCG
GTATCATTGCAGCACTGGGGCCAGATGGTAAGCCCTCCCGTATCGTAGTTATCTACACGACGGGGAGTCA
GGCAACTATGGATGAACGAAATAGACAGATCGCTGAGATAGGTGCCTCACTGATTAAGCATTGGTAACTG
TCAGACCAAGTTTACTCATATATACTTTAGATTGATTTAAAACTTCATTTTTAATTTAAAAGGATCTAGG
TGAAGATCCTTTTTGATAATCTCATGACCAAAATCCCTTAACGTGAGTTTTCGTTCCACTGAGCGTCAGA
CCCCGTAGAAAAGATCAAAGGATCTTCTTGAGATCCTTTTTTTCTGCGCGTAATCTGCTGCTTGCAAACA
AAAAAACCACCGCTACCAGCGGTGGTTTGTTTGCCGGATCAAGAGCTACCAACTCTTTTTCCGAAGGTAA
CTGGCTTCAGCAGAGCGCAGATACCAAATACTGTTCTTCTAGTGTAGCCGTAGTTAGGCCACCACTTCAA
GAACTCTGTAGCACCGCCTACATACCTCGCTCTGCTAATCCTGTTACCAGTGGCTGCTGCCAGTGGCGAT
AAGTCGTGTCTTACCGGGTTGGACTCAAGACGATAGTTACCGGATAAGGCGCAGCGGTCGGGCTGAACGG
GGGGTTCGTGCACACAGCCCAGCTTGGAGCGAACGACCTACACCGAACTGAGATACCTACAGCGTGAGCT
ATGAGAAAGCGCCACGCTTCCCGAAGGGAGAAAGGCGGACAGGTATCCGGTAAGCGGCAGGGTCGGAACA
GGAGAGCGCACGAGGGAGCTTCCAGGGGGAAACGCCTGGTATCTTTATAGTCCTGTCGGGTTTCGCCACC
TCTGACTTGAGCGTCGATTTTTGTGATGCTCGTCAGGGGGGCGGAGCCTATGGAAAAACGCCAGCAACGC
GGCCTTTTTACGGTTCCTGGCCTTTTGCTGGCCTTTTGCTCACATGTTCTTTCCTGCGTTATCCCCTGAT
TCTGTGGATAACCGTATTACCGCCTTTGAGTGAGCTGATACCGCTCGCCGCAGCCGAACGACCGAGCGCA
GCGAGTCAGTGAGCGAGGAAGCGGAAGAGCGCCCAATACGCAAACCGCCTCTCCCCGCGCGTTGGCCGAT
TCATTAATGCAGCTGGCACGACAGGTTTCCCGACTGGAAAGCGGGCAGTGAGCGCAACGCAATTAATGTG
AGTTAGCTCACTCATTAGGCACCCCAGGCTTTACACTTTATGCTTCCGGCTCGTATGTTGTGTGGAATTG
TGAGCGGATAACAATTTCACACAGGAAACAGCTATGACCATGATTACGCCAAGCGCGCAATTAACCCTCA
CTAAAGGGAACAAAAGCTGGAGCTGCAAGC
Features (pLannotate 1.2.2; 31 found; start..end, strand, type, name):
      5..231     +  promoter       RSV promoter: Rous sarcoma virus enhancer/promoter
    232..412     +  LTR            5' LTR (truncated): truncated 5' long terminal repeat (LTR) from HIV-1
    459..584     +  misc_feature   HIV-1 Ψ: packaging signal of human immunodeficiency virus type 1
    568..931     +  CDS            HIV-1 gag (fragment): gag protein from human immunodeficiency virus 1; gag
   1077..1310    +  misc_feature   RRE: The Rev response element (RRE) of HIV-1 allows for Rev-dependent mRNA export from the nucleus to the cytoplasm.
   1687..1713    +  CDS            Rev (fragment): human immunodeficiency virus 1 (HIV-1) Rev protein; rev; enhances nuclear export of unspliced and incompletely spliced viral mRNAs
   1720..1743    +  promoter       SV40 promoter (fragment): SV40 early promoter
   1744..1815    +  promoter       SV40 promoter (fragment): SV40 enhancer and early promoter
   1839..1974    +  rep_origin     SV40 ori: SV40 origin of replication
   2020..2616    +  CDS            PuroR (fragment): puromycin N-acetyltransferase; pac from Streptomyces; confers resistance to puromycin
   2665..2782    +  misc_feature   cPPT/CTS: central polypurine tract and central termination sequence of HIV-1
   2847..2913    +  CDS            small t antigen (fragment): SV40 (simian virus 40) small t antigen
   2920..4098    +  promoter       EF-1α promoter: strong constitutive promoter for human elongation factor EF-1α
   4115..5107    +  CDS            SHOX2: SHOX2_HUMAN - Also known as OG12X, SHOT. Experimental evidence at protein level: Swiss-Prot protein existence level 1. May be a growth regulator and have a role in specifying neural systems involved in processing somatosensory information, as well as in face and body structure formation. From Homo sapiens (Human).
   5123..5176    +  promoter       U6 promoter (fragment): RNA polymerase III promoter for human U6 snRNA
   5218..5806    +  misc_feature   WPRE: woodchuck hepatitis virus posttranscriptional regulatory element
   5857..5876    +  misc_feature   cPPT/CTS (fragment): central polypurine tract and central termination sequence of HIV-1
   5878..6111    +  LTR            3' LTR (ΔU3): self-inactivating 3' long terminal repeat (LTR) from HIV-1
   6189..6310    +  polyA_signal   SV40 poly(A) signal: SV40 polyadenylation signal
   6350..6485    +  rep_origin     SV40 ori: SV40 origin of replication
   6506..6524    -  promoter       T7 promoter: promoter for bacteriophage T7 RNA polymerase
   6532..6687    +  CDS            lacZα (fragment): LacZα fragment of β-galactosidase; lacZ fragment
   6692..7120    +  rep_origin     f1 ori (sequence partly withheld): f1 bacteriophage origin of replication; arrow indicates direction of (+) strand synthesis
   7173..7277    +  promoter       AmpR promoter: bla
   7278..8138    +  CDS            AmpR: β-lactamase; bla; confers resistance to ampicillin, carbenicillin, and related antibiotics
   8309..8897    +  rep_origin     ori: high-copy-number ColE1/pMB1/pBR322/pUC origin of replication
   9080..9172    +  CDS            lacI (fragment): lac repressor; lacI; The lac repressor binds to the lac operator to inhibit transcription in E. coli. This inhibition can be relieved by adding lactose or isopropyl-β-D-thiogalactopyranoside (IPTG).
   9185..9206    +  protein_bind   CAP binding site: CAP binding activates transcription in the presence of cAMP. E. coli catabolite activator protein
   9221..9251    +  promoter       lac promoter: promoter for the E. coli lac operon
   9259..9275    +  protein_bind   lac operator: The lac repressor binds to the lac operator to inhibit transcription in E. coli. This inhibition can be relieved by adding lactose or isopropyl-β-D-thiogalactopyranoside (IPTG). lac repressor encoded by lacI
   9320..9338    +  promoter       T3 promoter: promoter for bacteriophage T3 RNA polymerase
