[The description below was written by a language model from this plasmid's Addgene catalogue record and pLannotate feature annotations shown in this document.]
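Description:
TFORF0182 is a third-generation-style, self-inactivating lentiviral expression plasmid built on the pLX_TRC317 backbone, carrying the human SHOX2 transcription factor open reading frame together with a unique 24-bp barcode. It is propagated in E. coli through a high-copy ColE1/pUC-type origin with ampicillin resistance (AmpR), and the backbone also retains an f1 origin and remnants of a lac/lacZα cloning region flanked by T7 and T3 promoters. The record notes that the plasmid can recombine in bacteria, as is common for LTR-containing vectors.

The viral genome is transcribed from an RSV promoter fused to a truncated HIV-1 5' LTR and includes the Ψ packaging signal, a gag fragment, the Rev response element for Rev-dependent nuclear export, a cPPT/CTS, and a ΔU3 3' LTR followed by an SV40 polyadenylation signal. Between the LTRs there are two expression units. An SV40 early promoter/origin region drives puromycin N-acetyltransferase for selecting transduced mammalian cells. The strong constitutive EF-1α promoter drives the SHOX2 coding sequence, which the depositor ties to a specific RefSeq/Ensembl isoform and describes as synthesized. A WPRE downstream of the ORF enhances transcript stability and expression. The barcode is not annotated in the feature table, so its exact position is not stated. A short U6 promoter fragment is annotated between the ORF and the WPRE.

The construct belongs to a barcoded transcription factor ORF collection. It is intended for lentiviral overexpression of SHOX2, individually or in pooled screens such as directed-differentiation studies, where the barcode identifies which factor each cell received.
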