Addgene plasmid #141546: TFORF0182
Purpose: Lentiviral vector for overexpressing the SHOX2 transcription factor ORF with a unique 24-bp barcode. Barcodes facilitate identification of transcription factors in pooled screens.
Depositing lab: Feng Zhang. Depositing organization: Broad Institute. Publication: A transcription factor atlas of directed differentiation. Joung J, Ma S, Tay T, Geiger-Schuller KR, Kirchgatterer PC, Verdine VK, Guo B, Arias-Garcia MA, Allen WE, Singh A, Kuksenko O, Abudayyeh OO, Gootenberg JS, Fu Z, Macrae RK, Buenrostro JD, Regev A, Zhang F. Cell. 2023 Jan 5;186(1):209-229.e26. doi: 10.1016/j.cell.2022.11.026. PubMed 36608654.
Backbone
  Vector backbone: pLX_TRC317
  Backbone manufacturer: Broad Institute Genetic Perturbation Platform
  Backbone size w/o insert (bp): 8264
  Vector type: Mammalian Expression, Lentiviral
  Selectable markers: Puromycin
Growth in bacteria
  Bacterial resistance: Ampicillin, 100 μg/mL
  Growth temperature: 37°C
  Growth strain: NEB Stable
  Copy number: High Copy
Gene/Insert
  Gene/Insert name: SHOX2
  Species: H. sapiens (human)
  Insert size (bp): 1097
  Entrez Gene: SHOX2 (a.k.a. OG12, OG12X, SHOT)
  Promoter: EF1a
  Cloning method: Unknown
  Sequencing primers: 5′ GGGTGGAGACTGAAGTTAGGCCAG; 3′ CACATAGCGTAAAAGGAGCAACATAG
Terms and licenses: Academic/Nonprofit Terms; Industry Terms: Not Available to Industry
Depositor comments: NM_006884,ENST00000441443 . The transcription factor ORF portion of this plasmid was synthesized by Genewiz. Please test multiple small colonies in case of plasmid recombination. To make this collection available in a timely manner, a portion of this collection was not fully sequenced by Addgene. If an Addgene verified full plasmid sequence is not available, please contact us prior to placing an order to request the full sequence.
How to cite: TFORF0182 was a gift from Feng Zhang (Addgene plasmid # 141546 ; http://n2t.net/addgene:141546 ; RRID:Addgene_141546)
