>Addgene plasmid #141546 | TFORF0182 | depositor partial sequence | sequence record 276775 | Insert
ACCGCCACCATGGAAGAACTTACGGCGTTCGTCTCCAAGTCTTTTGACCAGAAAGTGAAGGAGAAGAAGG
AGGCGATCACGTACCGGGAGGTGCTGGAGAGCGGGCCGCTGCGCGGGGCCAAGGAGCCGACCGGCTGCAC
CGAGGCGGGCCGCGACGACCGCAGCAGCCCGGCAGTCCGGGCGGCCGGCGGAGGCGGCGGCGGAGGAGGC
GGAGGCGGCGGCGGAGGAGGCGGAGGAGGTGTAGGAGGAGGAGGAGCAGGCGGAGGAGCTGGAGGAGGGC
GCTCTCCCGTCCGGGAGCTGGACATGGGCGCCGCCGAGAGAAGCAGGGAGCCGGGCAGCCCGCGACTGAC
GGAGGTGTCCCCGGAGCTGAAAGATCGCAAAGAGGATGCGAAAGGGATGGAGGACGAAGGCCAGACCAAA
ATCAAGCAGAGGCGAAGTCGGACCAATTTCACCCTGGAACAACTCAATGAGCTGGAGAGGCTTTTTGACG
AGACCCACTATCCCGACGCCTTCATGCGAGAGGAACTGAGCCAGCGACTGGGCCTGTCGGAGGCCCGAGT
GCAGGTTTGGTTTCAAAATCGAAGAGCTAAATGTAGAAAACAAGAAAATCAACTCCATAAAGGTGTTCTC
ATAGGGGCCGCCAGCCAGTTTGAAGCTTGTAGAGTCGCACCTTATGTCAACGTAGGTGCTTTAAGGATGC
CATTTCAGCAGGATAGTCATTGCAACGTGACGCCCTTGTCCTTTCAGGTTCAGGCGCAGCTGCAGCTGGA
CAGCGCTGTGGCGCACGCGCACCACCACCTGCATCCGCACCTGGCCGCGCACGCGCCCTACATGATGTTC
CCAGCACCGCCCTTCGGACTGCCGCTCGCCACGCTGGCCGCGGATTCGGCTTCCGCCGCCTCGGTAGTGG
CGGCCGCAGCAGCCGCCAAGACCACCAGCAAGAACTCCAGCATCGCCGATCTCAGACTGAAAGCCAAAAA
GCACGCCGCAGCCCTGGGTCTGTAGTAATGAACTAGTCCGTAACTTGAAAGTATTTCGATTTCTTGGCTT
TATATATCTTGTGGAAAGGACGATCCGGAGGATGCGCAAAGTGACAC
