>Addgene plasmid #141546 | TFORF0182 | depositor partial sequence | sequence record 276776 | Barcode
TCCGGAGGATGCGCAAAGTGACAC
