>Addgene plasmid #141546 | TFORF0182 | addgene partial sequence | sequence record 319879 | WPRE-R 5'-CATAGCGTAAAAGGAGCAACA-3'
TTTGTAATCCAGAGGTTGATTGTCGACTTAACGCGTGTGTCACTTTGCGCATCCTCCGGATCGTCCTTTC
CACAAGATATATAAAGCCAAGAAATCGAAATACTTTCAAGTTACGGACTAGTTCATTACTACAGACCCAG
GGCTGCGGCGTGCTTTTTGGCTTTCAGTCTGAGATCGGCGATGCTGGAGTTCTTGCTGGTGGTCTTGGCG
GCTGCTGCGGCCGCCACTACCGAGGCGGCGGAAGCCGAATCCGCGGCCAGCGTGGCGAGCGGCAGTCCGA
AGGGCGGTGCTGGGAACATCATGTAGGGCGCGTGCGCGGCCAGGTGCGGATGCAGGTGGTGGTGCGCGTG
CGCCACAGCGCTGTCCAGCTGCAGCTGCGCCTGAACCTGAAAGGACAAGGGCGTCACGTTGCAATGACTA
TCCTGCTGAAATGGCATCCTTAAAGCACCTACGTTGACATAAGGTGCGACTCTACAAGCTTCAAACTGGC
TGGCGGCCCCTATGAGAACACCTTTATGGAGTTGATTTTCTTGTTTTCTACATTTAGCTCTTCGATTTTG
AAACCAAACCTGCACTCGGGCCTCCGACAGGCCCAGTCGCTGGCTCAGTTCCTCTCGCATGAAGGCGTCG
GGATAGTGGGTCTCGTCAAAAAGCCTCTCCAGCTCATTGAGTTGTTCCA
